Addgene plasmid #123059: pWS788
Purpose: _-factor protease
Depositing lab: Tom Ellis. Depositing organization: Imperial College London. Publication: Engineering a Model Cell for Rational Tuning of GPCR Signaling. Shaw WM, Yamauchi H, Mead J, Gowers GF, Bell DJ, Oling D, Larsson N, Wigglesworth M, Ladds G, Ellis T. Cell. 2019 Apr 18;177(3):782-796.e27. doi: 10.1016/j.cell.2019.02.023. Epub 2019 Apr 4. PubMed 30955892.
Backbone
  Vector backbone: pYTK001
  Vector type: Yeast Expression
Growth in bacteria
  Bacterial resistance: Chloramphenicol, 25 μg/mL
  Growth temperature: 37°C
  Growth strain: NEB Turbo Competent E. coli
  Copy number: High Copy
Gene/Insert
  Gene/Insert name: Bar1 [3]
  Species: S. cerevisiae (budding yeast)
  Cloning method: Gateway Cloning
Terms and licenses: Academic/Nonprofit Terms; Industry Terms: Not Available to Industry
Depositor comments: Please visit https://www.biorxiv.org/content/10.1101/390559v1 for bioRxiv preprint.
How to cite: pWS788 was a gift from Tom Ellis (Addgene plasmid # 123059 ; http://n2t.net/addgene:123059 ; RRID:Addgene_123059)
