[The description below was written by a language model from this plasmid's Addgene catalogue record and pLannotate feature annotations shown in this document.]
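Description:
pWS788 is a small (about 3.4 kb) part-storage plasmid built on the pYTK001 backbone, the entry vector of the modular yeast toolkit used for hierarchical assembly of yeast expression constructs. Although catalogued as a yeast expression vector, the annotated features show only bacterial maintenance elements: a high-copy ColE1/pUC-type origin of replication and a chloramphenicol acetyltransferase (cat) gene driven by its native promoter and followed by a phage lambda t0 terminator. No yeast origin, centromere, auxotrophic marker, yeast promoter or yeast terminator is annotated, so the plasmid appears to serve as a donor of a coding-sequence part in E. coli rather than as a construct that expresses the gene in yeast by itself.

The insert is the Saccharomyces cerevisiae BAR1 (also called SST1) open reading frame, which occupies roughly half of the plasmid. BAR1 encodes the secreted "barrier" protease produced by mating type a cells, which cleaves the alpha-factor mating pheromone and so antagonises pheromone signalling and sets the effective pheromone concentration. The "[3]" in the insert name probably denotes the toolkit's coding-sequence part type, meaning the ORF is intended to be combined with separately stored promoter and terminator parts. The record lists Gateway as the cloning method, which sits oddly with this backbone, and no recombination sites are annotated.

The plasmid was deposited with work on engineering a yeast model cell for rational tuning of GPCR signalling. There, an alpha-factor-degrading protease would be a useful component for modulating the pheromone response pathway, though the record does not give specific applications.
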