Features (pLannotate 1.2.2; 5 found; start..end, strand, type, name):
     13..1773    +  CDS            BAR1: BAR1_YEAST - Also known as SST1. Experimental evidence at protein level: Swiss-Prot protein existence level 1. This protein called 'barrier activity' is excreted by yeast cells mating type a. It is probably a protease that cleaves alpha- factor and thus acts as an antagonist of this mating pheromone and establishes optimal pheromone concentration for conjugation. From Saccharomyces cerevisiae (strain ATCC 204508 / S288c) (Baker's yeast).
   1793..1827    -  terminator     lambda t0 terminator: minimal transcription terminator from phage lambda (Scholtissek and Grosse, 1987)
   1901..2557    -  CDS            cat: CAT_ECOLX - Experimental evidence at protein level: Swiss-Prot protein existence level 1. This enzyme is an effector of chloramphenicol resistance in bacteria. From Escherichia coli. This protein is used as a marker in many commonly used cloning vectors, such as pACYC184.
   2558..2655    -  promoter       cat promoter: promoter of the E. coli cat gene encoding chloramphenicol acetyltransferase
   2739..3327    +  rep_origin     ori: high-copy-number ColE1/pMB1/pBR322/pUC origin of replication
>Addgene plasmid #123059 | pWS788 | addgene full sequence | sequence record 240713 | Addgene NGS Result
AGTCGGTCTCATATGTCTGCAATTAATCATCTTTGTTTGAAACTTATTTTGGCGAGTTTCGCGATTATTA
ACACCATTACTGCTTTAACAAACGATGGCACTGGTCACTTAGAATTCCTTTTACAACACGAAGAGGAGAT
GTATTACGCAACAACCTTAGATATAGGTACACCGTCCCAAAGTCTGACAGTGTTGTTTGATACCGGATCT
GCCGATTTTTGGGTTATGGATTCTAGCAATCCCTTCTGCTTACCAAATTCAAATACGTCATCCTATTCAA
ACGCAACTTATAATGGCGAAGAAGTTAAGCCTTCAATTGATTGCAGGTCTATGAGTACTTATAATGAGCA
TAGATCTTCCACCTACCAATATCTGGAAAATGGTAGGTTTTACATCACATATGCTGACGGAACATTTGCT
GACGGTAGTTGGGGGACGGAAACTGTATCAATTAATGGAATTGACATCCCCAATATCCAGTTCGGAGTTG
CCAAGTATGCTACGACACCCGTTAGTGGTGTTCTTGGAATTGGGTTTCCTAGAAGAGAGTCCGTTAAGGG
CTATGAAGGTGCTCCTAATGAATATTATCCTAATTTTCCTCAGATTTTAAAAAGTGAAAAAATAATCGAT
GTGGTCGCGTATTCGCTGTTCTTAAACTCACCTGATTCAGGTACTGGTTCGATTGTTTTTGGTGCCATTG
ATGAATCAAAGTTTTCTGGTGATTTGTTCACTTTCCCTATGGTAAATGAATATCCCACAATAGTCGACGC
TCCTGCAACTTTAGCAATGACTATACAAGGATTAGGTGCCCAAAACAAAAGTAGTTGTGAACATGAAACG
TTTACGACGACCAAGTATCCAGTTTTGTTGGACTCAGGAACCTCGCTATTGAATGCGCCCAAGGTCATAG
CAGATAAAATGGCTTCTTTTGTAAATGCGTCCTATAGTGAAGAGGAAGGTATATATATATTAGACTGTCC
AGTATCTGTAGGTGACGTGGAATACAATTTTGATTTCGGCGATTTGCAAATAAGTGTTCCACTGTCTAGT
TTGATTTTAAGTCCCGAGACAGAAGGCAGCTATTGTGGGTTTGCGGTCCAGCCAACAAACGATTCGATGG
TTCTGGGTGATGTGTTCCTGTCCTCTGCATACGTCGTATTCGATCTCGATAATTATAAGATATCTTTAGC
ACAGGCAAATTGGAACGCAAGCGAAGTTTCGAAAAAGCTAGTAAATATTCAAACAGATGGGTCTATTTCA
GGTGCCAAAATTGCTACAGCTGAACCCTGGTCCACCAATGAACCATTTACAGTCACCTCTGACATTTATT
CATCTACAGGCTGCAAGAGTAGGCCTTTTCTTCAATCATCGACAGCCTCTTCGCTTATTGCAGAAACCAA
CGTACAAAGTCGCAACTGCTCTACGAAGATGCCAGGCACTAGATCAACTACTGTCTTAAGTAAGCCTACT
CAAAATAGTGCTATGCATCAAAGTACAGGCGCTGTCACACAAACCTCAAATGAAACTAAATTAGAATTAT
CCTCGACTATGGCAAATTCGGGCAGTGTCTCGCTTCCCACTTCGAATTCAATAGACAAAGAGTTCGAACA
TTCGAAATCTCAAACTACCAGCGATCCAAGTGTAGCAGAGCATTCTACGTTTAACCAAACGTTTGTACAT
GAAACTAAATATCGGCCTACTCATAAGACAGTCATAACAGAAACTGTCACGAAGTATTCTACAGTCTTAA
TAAATGTCTGTAAACCAACATATGGATCCTGAGACCAGACCAATAAAAAACGCCCGGCGGCAACCGAGCG
TTCTGAACAAATCCAGATGGAGTTCTGAGGTCATTACTGGATCTATCAACAGGAGTCCAAGCGAGCTCGA
TATCAAATTACGCCCCGCCCTGCCACTCATCGCAGTACTGTTGTAATTCATTAAGCATTCTGCCGACATG
GAAGCCATCACAAACGGCATGATGAACCTGAATCGCCAGCGGCATCAGCACCTTGTCGCCTTGCGTATAA
TATTTGCCCATGGTGAAAACGGGGGCGAAGAAGTTGTCCATATTGGCCACGTTTAAATCAAAACTGGTGA
AACTCACCCAGGGATTGGCTGAAACGAAAAACATATTCTCAATAAACCCTTTAGGGAAATAGGCCAGGTT
TTCACCGTAACACGCCACATCTTGCGAATATATGTGTAGAAACTGCCGGAAATCGTCGTGGTATTCACTC
CAGAGCGATGAAAACGTTTCAGTTTGCTCATGGAAAACGGTGTAACAAGGGTGAACACTATCCCATATCA
CCAGCTCACCGTCTTTCATTGCCATACGAAATTCCGGATGAGCATTCATCAGGCGGGCAAGAATGTGAAT
AAAGGCCGGATAAAACTTGTGCTTATTTTTCTTTACGGTCTTTAAAAAGGCCGTAATATCCAGCTGAACG
GTCTGGTTATAGGTACATTGAGCAACTGACTGAAATGCCTCAAAATGTTCTTTACGATGCCATTGGGATA
TATCAACGGTGGTATATCCAGTGATTTTTTTCTCCATTTTAGCTTCCTTAGCTCCTGAAAATCTCGATAA
CTCAAAAAATACGCCCGGTAGTGATCTTATTTCATTATGGTGAAAGTTGGAACCTCTTACGTGCCCGATC
AATCATGACCAAAATCCCTTAACGTGAGTTTTCGTTCCACTGAGCGTCAGACCCCGTAGAAAAGATCAAA
GGATCTTCTTGAGATCCTTTTTTTCTGCGCGTAATCTGCTGCTTGCAAACAAAAAAACCACCGCTACCAG
CGGTGGTTTGTTTGCCGGATCAAGAGCTACCAACTCTTTTTCCGAAGGTAACTGGCTTCAGCAGAGCGCA
GATACCAAATACTGTTCTTCTAGTGTAGCCGTAGTTAGGCCACCACTTCAAGAACTCTGTAGCACCGCCT
ACATACCTCGCTCTGCTAATCCTGTTACCAGTGGCTGCTGCCAGTGGCGATAAGTCGTGTCTTACCGGGT
TGGACTCAAGACGATAGTTACCGGATAAGGCGCAGCGGTCGGGCTGAACGGGGGGTTCGTGCACACAGCC
CAGCTTGGAGCGAACGACCTACACCGAACTGAGATACCTACAGCGTGAGCTATGAGAAAGCGCCACGCTT
CCCGAAGGGAGAAAGGCGGACAGGTATCCGGTAAGCGGCAGGGTCGGAACAGGAGAGCGCACGAGGGAGC
TTCCAGGGGGAAACGCCTGGTATCTTTATAGTCCTGTCGGGTTTCGCCACCTCTGACTTGAGCGTCGATT
TTTGTGATGCTCGTCAGGGGGGCGGAGCCTATGGAAAAACGCCAGCAACGCGGCCTTTTTACGGTTCCTG
GCCTTTTGCTGGCCTTTTGCTCACATGTTCTTTCCTGCGTTATCCCCTGATTCTGTGGATAACCGT
